>Addgene plasmid #162467 | pPPEM | addgene full sequence | sequence record 350385 | Addgene NGS Result
CGGTGTCATCTATGTTACTAGATCGGGAATTAATTCGTAATCATGTCATAGCTGTTTCCTGTGTGAAATT
GTTATCCGCTCACAATTCCACACAACATACGAGCCGGAAGCATAAAGTGTAAAGCCTGGGGTGCCTAATG
AGTGAGCTAACTCACATTAATTGCGTTGCGCTCACTGCCCGCTTTCCAGTCGGGAAACCTGTCGTGCCAG
CTGCATTAATGAATCGGCCAACGCGCGGGGAGAGGCGGTTTGCGTATTGGCTAGAGCAGCTTGCCAACAT
GGTGGAGCACGACACTCTCGTCTACTCCAAGAATATCAAAGATACAGTCTCAGAAGACCAAAGGGCTATT
GAGACTTTTCAACAAAGGGTAATATCGGGAAACCTCCTCGGATTCCATTGCCCAGCTATCTGTCACTTCA
TCAAAAGGACAGTAGAAAAGGAAGGTGGCACCTACAAATGCCATCATTGCGATAAAGGAAAGGCTATCGT
TCAAGATGCCTCTGCCGACAGTGGTCCCAAAGATGGACCCCCACCCACGAGGAGCATCGTGGAAAAAGAA
GACGTTCCAACCACGTCTTCAAAGCAAGTGGATTGATGTGAACATGGTGGAGCACGACACTCTCGTCTAC
TCCAAGAATATCAAAGATACAGTCTCAGAAGACCAAAGGGCTATTGAGACTTTTCAACAAAGGGTAATAT
CGGGAAACCTCCTCGGATTCCATTGCCCAGCTATCTGTCACTTCATCAAAAGGACAGTAGAAAAGGAAGG
TGGCACCTACAAATGCCATCATTGCGATAAAGGAAAGGCTATCGTTCAAGATGCCTCTGCCGACAGTGGT
CCCAAAGATGGACCCCCACCCACGAGGAGCATCGTGGAAAAAGAAGACGTTCCAACCACGTCTTCAAAGC
AAGTGGATTGATGTGATATCTCCACTGACGTAAGGGATGACGCACAATCCCACTATCCTTCGCAAGACCC
TTCCTCTATATAAGGAAGTTCATTTCATTTGGAGAGGACACGCTGAAATCACCAGTCTCTCTCTACAAAT
CTATCTCTCTCGAGCTTTCGCAGATCCGGGGGGCAATGAGATATGAAAAAGCCTGAACTCACCGCGACGT
CTGTCGAGAAGTTTCTGATCGAAAAGTTCGACAGCGTCTCCGACCTGATGCAGCTCTCGGAGGGCGAAGA
ATCTCGTGCTTTCAGCTTCGATGTAGGAGGGCGTGGATATGTCCTGCGGGTAAATAGCTGCGCCGATGGT
TTCTACAAAGATCGTTATGTTTATCGGCACTTTGCATCGGCCGCGCTCCCGATTCCGGAAGTGCTTGACA
TTGGGGAGTTTAGCGAGAGCCTGACCTATTGCATCTCCCGCCGTTCACAGGGTGTCACGTTGCAAGACCT
GCCTGAAACCGAACTGCCCGCTGTTCTACAACCGGTCGCGGAGGCTATGGATGCGATCGCTGCGGCCGAT
CTTAGCCAGACGAGCGGGTTCGGCCCATTCGGACCGCAAGGAATCGGTCAATACACTACATGGCGTGATT
TCATATGCGCGATTGCTGATCCCCATGTGTATCACTGGCAAACTGTGATGGACGACACCGTCAGTGCGTC
CGTCGCGCAGGCTCTCGATGAGCTGATGCTTTGGGCCGAGGACTGCCCCGAAGTCCGGCACCTCGTGCAC
GCGGATTTCGGCTCCAACAATGTCCTGACGGACAATGGCCGCATAACAGCGGTCATTGACTGGAGCGAGG
CGATGTTCGGGGATTCCCAATACGAGGTCGCCAACATCTTCTTCTGGAGGCCGTGGTTGGCTTGTATGGA
GCAGCAGACGCGCTACTTCGAGCGGAGGCATCCGGAGCTTGCAGGATCGCCACGACTCCGGGCGTATATG
CTCCGCATTGGTCTTGACCAACTCTATCAGAGCTTGGTTGACGGCAATTTCGATGATGCAGCTTGGGCGC
AGGGTCGATGCGACGCAATCGTCCGATCCGGAGCCGGGACTGTCGGGCGTACACAAATCGCCCGCAGAAG
CGCGGCCGTCTGGACCGATGGCTGTGTAGAAGTACTCGCCGATAGTGGAAACCGACGCCCCAGCACTCGT
CCGAGGGCAAAGAAATAGAGTAGATGCCGACCGGGATCTGTCGATCGACAAGCTCGAGTTTCTCCATAAT
AATGTGTGAGTAGTTCCCAGATAAGGGAATTAGGGTTCCTATAGGGTTTCGCTCATGTGTTGAGCATATA
AGAAACCCTTAGTATGTATTTGTATTTGTAAAATACTTCTATCAATAAAATTTCTAATTCCTAAAACCAA
AATCCAGTACTAAAATCCAGATCCCCCGAATTAATTCGGCGTTAATTCAGTACATTAAAAACGTCCGCAA
TGTGTTATTAAGTTGTCTAAGCGTCAATTTGTTTACACCACAATATATCCTGCCACCAGCCAGCCAACAG
CTCCCCGACCGGCAGCTCGGCACAAAATCACCACTCGATACAGGCAGCCCATCAGTCCGGGACGGCGTCA
GCGGGAGAGCCGTTGTAAGGCGGCAGACTTTGCTCATGTTACCGATGCTATTCGGAAGAACGGCAACTAA
GCTGCCGGGTTTGAAACACGGATGATCTCGCGGAGGGTAGCATGTTGATTGTAACGATGACAGAGCGTTG
CTGCCTGTGATCACCGCGGTTTCAAAATCGGCTCCGTCGATACTATGTTATACGCCAACTTTGAAAACAA
CTTTGAAAAAGCTGTTTTCTGGTATTTAAGGTTTTAGAATGCAAGGAACAGTGAATTGGAGTTCGTCTTG
TTATAATTAGCTTCTTGGGGTATCTTTAAATACTGTAGAAAAGAGGAAGGAAATAATAAATGGCTAAAAT
GAGAATATCACCGGAATTGAAAAAACTGATCGAAAAATACCGCTGCGTAAAAGATACGGAAGGAATGTCT
CCTGCTAAGGTATATAAGCTGGTGGGAGAAAATGAAAACCTATATTTAAAAATGACGGACAGCCGGTATA
AAGGGACCACCTATGATGTGGAACGGGAAAAGGACATGATGCTATGGCTGGAAGGAAAGCTGCCTGTTCC
AAAGGTCCTGCACTTTGAACGGCATGATGGCTGGAGCAATCTGCTCATGAGTGAGGCCGATGGCGTCCTT
TGCTCGGAAGAGTATGAAGATGAACAAAGCCCTGAAAAGATTATCGAGCTGTATGCGGAGTGCATCAGGC
TCTTTCACTCCATCGACATATCGGATTGTCCCTATACGAATAGCTTAGACAGCCGCTTAGCCGAATTGGA
TTACTTACTGAATAACGATCTGGCCGATGTGGATTGCGAAAACTGGGAAGAAGACACTCCATTTAAAGAT
CCGCGCGAGCTGTATGATTTTTTAAAGACGGAAAAGCCCGAAGAGGAACTTGTCTTTTCCCACGGCGACC
TGGGAGACAGCAACATCTTTGTGAAAGATGGCAAAGTAAGTGGCTTTATTGATCTTGGGAGAAGCGGCAG
GGCGGACAAGTGGTATGACATTGCCTTCTGCGTCCGGTCGATCAGGGAGGATATCGGGGAAGAACAGTAT
GTCGAGCTATTTTTTGACTTACTGGGGATCAAGCCTGATTGGGAGAAAATAAAATATTATATTTTACTGG
ATGAATTGTTTTAGTACCTAGAATGCATGACCAAAATCCCTTAACGCTGAGAGATCCCCTCATAATTTCC
CCAAAGCGTAACCATGTGTGAATAAATTTTGAGCTAGTAGGGTTGCAGCCACGAGTAAGTCTTCCCTTGT
TATTGTGTAGCCAGAATGCCGCAAAACTTCCATGCCTAAGCGAACTGTTGAGAGTACGTTTCGATTTCTG
ACTGTGTTAGCCTGGAAGTGCTTGTCCCAACCTTGTTTCTGAGCATGAACGCCCGCAAGCCAACATGTTA
GTTGAAGCATCAGGGCGATTAGCAGCATGATATCAAAACGCTCTGAGCTGCTCGTTCGGCTATGGCGTAG
GCCTAGTCCGTAGGCAGGACTTTTCAAGTCTCGGAAGGTTTCTTCAATCTGCATTCGCTTCGAATAGATA
TTAACAAGTTGTTTGGGTGTTCGAATTTCAACAGGTAAGTTAGTTGCTAGAATCCATGGCTCCTTTGCCG
ACGCTGAGTAGATTTTAGGTGACGGGTGGTGACAATGAGTCCGTGTCGAGCGCTGATTTTTTCGGCCTTT
AGAGCGAGATTTATACAATAGAATTTGGCATGAGATTGGATTGCTTTTAGTCAGCCTCTTATAGCCTAAA
GTCTTTGAGTGACTAGATGACATATCATGTAAGTTGCTGATAGGTTTCCAGTTTTCCGCTCCTAGGTCTG
CATATTGTACTTTTCCTCTTACTCGACTTAACCAGTACCAACCCAGCTTCTCAACGGATTTATACCATGG
CACTTTAAAGCCAGCATCACTGACAATGAGCGGTGTGGTGTTACTCGGTAGAATGCTCGCAAGGTCGGCT
AGAAATTGGTCATGAGCTTTCTTTGAACATTGCTCTGAAAGCGGGAACGCTTTCTCATAAAGAGTAACAG
AACGACCGTGTAGTGCGACTGAAGCTCGCAATACCATAAGCCGTTTTTGCTCACGGATATCAGACCAGTC
AACAAGTACAATGGGCATCGTATTGCCCGAACAGATAAAGCTAGCATGCCAACGGTATACAGCGAGTCGC
TCTTTGTGGAGGTGACGATTACCTAACAATCGGTCGATTCGTTTGATGTTATGTTTTGTTCTCGCTTTGG
TTGGCAGGTTACGGCCAAGTTCGGTAAGAGTGAGAGTTTTACAGTCAAGTAAGGCGTGGCAAGCCAACGT
TAAGCTGTTGAGTCGTTTTAAGTGTAATTCGGGGCAGAATTGGTAAAGAGAGTCGTGTAAAATATCGAGT
TCGCACATTTTGTTGTCTGATTATTGATTTTTGGCGAAACCATTTGATCATATGACAAGATGTGTATCTA
CCTTAACTTAATGATTTTGATAAAAATCATTAGGGGATTCATCAGCCCTTAACGTGAGTTTTCGTTCCAC
TGAGCGTCAGACCCCGTAGAAAAGATCAAAGGATCTTCTTGAGATCCTTTTTTTCTGCGCGTAATCTGCT
GCTTGCAAACAAAAAAACCACCGCTACCAGCGGTGGTTTGTTTGCCGGATCAAGAGCTACCAACTCTTTT
TCCGAAGGTAACTGGCTTCAGCAGAGCGCAGATACCAAATACTGTCCTTCTAGTGTAGCCGTAGTTAGGC
CACCACTTCAAGAACTCTGTAGCACCGCCTACATACCTCGCTCTGCTAATCCTGTTACCAGTGGCTGCTG
CCAGTGGCGATAAGTCGTGTCTTACCGGGTTGGACTCAAGACGATAGTTACCGGATAAGGCGCAGCGGTC
GGGCTGAACGGGGGGTTCGTGCACACAGCCCAGCTTGGAGCGAACGACCTACACCGAACTGAGATACCTA
CAGCGTGAGCTATGAGAAAGCGCCACGCTTCCCGAAGGGAGAAAGGCGGACAGGTATCCGGTAAGCGGCA
GGGTCGGAACAGGAGAGCGCACGAGGGAGCTTCCAGGGGGAAACGCCTGGTATCTTTATAGTCCTGTCGG
GTTTCGCCACCTCTGACTTGAGCGTCGATTTTTGTGATGCTCGTCAGGGGGGCGGAGCCTATGGAAAAAC
GCCAGCAACGCGGCCTTTTTACGGTTCCTGGCCTTTTGCTGGCCTTTTGCTCACATGTTCTTTCCTGCGT
TATCCCCTGATTCTGTGGATAACCGTATTACCGCCTTTGAGTGAGCTGATACCGCTCGCCGCAGCCGAAC
GACCGAGCGCAGCGAGTCAGTGAGCGAGGAAGCGGAAGAGCGCCTGATGCGGTATTTTCTCCTTACGCAT
CTGTGCGGTATTTCACACCGCATATGGTGCACTCTCAGTACAATCTGCTCTGATGCCGCATAGTTAAGCC
AGTATACACTCCGCTATCGCTACGTGACTGGGTCATGGCTGCGCCCCGACACCCGCCAACACCCGCTGAC
GCGCCCTGACGGGCTTGTCTGCTCCCGGCATCCGCTTACAGACAAGCTGTGACCGTCTCCGGGAGCTGCA
TGTGTCAGAGGTTTTCACCGTCATCACCGAAACGCGCGAGGCAGGGTGCCTTGATGTGGGCGCCGGCGGT
CGAGTGGCGACGGCGCGGCTTGTCCGCGCCCTGGTAGATTGCCTGGCCGTAGGCCAGCCATTTTTGAGCG
GCCAGCGGCCGCGATAGGCCGACGCGAAGCGGCGGGGCGTAGGGAGCGCAGCGACCGAAGGGTAGGCGCT
TTTTGCAGCTCTTCGGCTGTGCGCTGGCCAGACAGTTATGCACAGGCCAGGCGGGTTTTAAGAGTTTTAA
TAAGTTTTAAAGAGTTTTAGGCGGAAAAATCGCCTTTTTTCTCTTTTATATCAGTCACTTACATGTGTGA
CCGGTTCCCAATGTACGGCTTTGGGTTCCCAATGTACGGGTTCCGGTTCCCAATGTACGGCTTTGGGTTC
CCAATGTACGTGCTATCCACAGGAAAGAGACCTTTTCGACCTTTTTCCCCTGCTAGGGCAATTTGCCCTA
GCATCTGCTCCGTACATTAGGAACCGGCGGATGCTTCGCCCTCGATCAGGTTGCGGTAGCGCATGACTAG
GATCGGGCCAGCCTGCCCCGCCTCCTCCTTCAAATCGTACTCCGGCAGGTCATTTGACCCGATCAGCTTG
CGCACGGTGAAACAGAACTTCTTGAACTCTCCGGCGCTGCCACTGCGTTCGTAGATCGTCTTGAACAACC
ATCTGGCTTCTGCCTTGCCTGCGGCGCGGCGTGCCAGGCGGTAGAGAAAACGGCCGATGCCGGGATCGAT
CAAAAAGTAATCGGGGTGAACCGTCAGCACGTCCGGGTTCTTGCCTTCTGTGATCTCGCGGTACATCCAA
TCAGCTAGCTCGATCTCGATGTACTCCGGCCGCCCGGTTTCGCTCTTTACGATCTTGTAGCGGCTAATCA
AGGCTTCACCCTCGGATACCGTCACCAGGCGGCCGTTCTTGGCCTTCTTCGTACGCTGCATGGCAACGTG
CGTGGTGTTTAACCGAATGCAGGTTTCTACCAGGTCGTCTTTCTGCTTTCCGCCATCGGCTCGCCGGCAG
AACTTGAGTACGTCCGCAACGTGTGGACGGAACACGCGGCCGGGCTTGTCTCCCTTCCCTTCCCGGTATC
GGTTCATGGATTCGGTTAGATGGGAAACCGCCATCAGTACCAGGTCGTAATCCCACACACTGGCCATGCC
GGCCGGCCCTGCGGAAACCTCTACGTGCCCGTCTGGAAGCTCGTAGCGGATCACCTCGCCAGCTCGTCGG
TCACGCTTCGACAGACGGAAAACGGCCACGTCCATGATGCTGCGACTATCGCGGGTGCCCACGTCATAGA
GCATCGGAACGAAAAAATCTGGTTGCTCGTCGCCCTTGGGCGGCTTCCTAATCGACGGCGCACCGGCTGC
CGGCGGTTGCCGGGATTCTTTGCGGATTCGATCAGCGGCCGCTTGCCACGATTCACCGGGGCGTGCTTCT
GCCTCGATGCGTTGCCGCTGGGCGGCCTGCGCGGCCTTCAACTTCTCCACCAGGTCATCACCCAGCGCCG
CGCCGATTTGTACCGGGCCGGATGGTTTGCGACCGCTCACGCCGATTCCTCGGGCTTGGGGGTTCCAGTG
CCATTGCAGGGCCGGCAGGCAACCCAGCCGCTTACGCCTGGCCAACCGCCCGTTCCTCCACACATGGGGC
ATTCCACGGCGTCGGTGCCTGGTTGTTCTTGATTTTCCATGCCGCCTCCTTTAGCCGCTAAAATTCATCT
ACTCATTTATTCATTTGCTCATTTACTCTGGTAGCTGCGCGATGTATTCAGATAGCAGCTCGGTAATGGT
CTTGCCTTGGCGTACCGCGTACATCTTCAGCTTGGTGTGATCCTCCGCCGGCAACTGAAAGTTGACCCGC
TTCATGGCTGGCGTGTCTGCCAGGCTGGCCAACGTTGCAGCCTTGCTGCTGCGTGCGCTCGGACGGCCGG
CACTTAGCGTGTTTGTGCTTTTGCTCATTTTCTCTTTACCTCATTAACTCAAATGAGTTTTGATTTAATT
TCAGCGGCCAGCGCCTGGACCTCGCGGGCAGCGTCGCCCTCGGGTTCTGATTCAAGAACGGTTGTGCCGG
CGGCGGCAGTGCCTGGGTAGCTCACGCGCTGCGTGATACGGGACTCAAGAATGGGCAGCTCGTACCCGGC
CAGCGCCTCGGCAACCTCACCGCCGATGCGCGTGCCTTTGATCGCCCGCGACACGACAAAGGCCGCTTGT
AGCCTTCCATCCGTGACCTCAATGCGCTGCTTAACCAGCTCCACCAGGTCGGCGGTGGCCCATATGTCGT
AAGGGCTTGGCTGCACCGGAATCAGCACGAAGTCGGCTGCCTTGATCGCGGACACAGCCAAGTCCGCCGC
CTGGGGCGCTCCGTCGATCACTACGAAGTCGCGCCGGCCGATGGCCTTCACGTCGCGGTCAATCGTCGGG
CGGTCGATGCCGACAACGGTTAGCGGTTGATCTTCCCGCACGGCCGCCCAATCGCGGGCACTGCCCTGGG
GATCGGAATCGACTAACAGAACATCGGCCCCGGCGAGTTGCAGGGCGCGGGCTAGATGGGTTGCGATGGT
CGTCTTGCCTGACCCGCCTTTCTGGTTAAGTACAGCGATAACCTTCATGCGTTCCCCTTGCGTATTTGTT
TATTTACTCATCGCATCATATACGCAGCGACCGCATGACGCAAGCTGTTTTACTCAAATACACATCACCT
TTTTAGACGGCGGCGCTCGGTTTCTTCAGCGGCCAAGCTGGCCGGCCAGGCCGCCAGCTTGGCATCAGAC
AAACCGGCCAGGATTTCATGCAGCCGCACGGTTGAGACGTGCGCGGGCGGCTCGAACACGTACCCGGCCG
CGATCATCTCCGCCTCGATCTCTTCGGTAATGAAAAACGGTTCGTCCTGGCCGTCCTGGTGCGGTTTCAT
GCTTGTTCCTCTTGGCGTTCATTCTCGGCGGCCGCCAGGGCGTCGGCCTCGGTCAATGCGTCCTCACGGA
AGGCACCGCGCCGCCTGGCCTCGGTGGGCGTCACTTCCTCGCTGCGCTCAAGTGCGCGGTACAGGGTCGA
GCGATGCACGCCAAGCAGTGCAGCCGCCTCTTTCACGGTGCGGCCTTCCTGGTCGATCAGCTCGCGGGCG
TGCGCGATCTGTGCCGGGGTGAGGGTAGGGCGGGGGCCAAACTTCACGCCTCGGGCCTTGGCGGCCTCGC
GCCCGCTCCGGGTGCGGTCGATGATTAGGGAACGCTCGAACTCGGCAATGCCGGCGAACACGGTCAACAC
CATGCGGCCGGCCGGCGTGGTGGTGTCGGCCCACGGCTCTGCCAGGCTACGCAGGCCCGCGCCGGCCTCC
TGGATGCGCTCGGCAATGTCCAGTAGGTCGCGGGTGCTGCGGGCCAGGCGGTCTAGCCTGGTCACTGTCA
CAACGTCGCCAGGGCGTAGGTGGTCAAGCATCCTGGCCAGCTCCGGGCGGTCGCGCCTGGTGCCGGTGAT
CTTCTCGGAAAACAGCTTGGTGCAGCCGGCCGCGTGCAGTTCGGCCCGTTGGTTGGTCAAGTCCTGGTCG
TCGGTGCTGACGCGGGCATAGCCCAGCAGGCCAGCGGCGGCGCTCTTGTTCATGGCGTAATGTCTCCGGT
TCTAGTCGCAAGTATTCTACTTTATGCGACTAAAACACGCGACAAGAAAACGCCAGGAAAAGGGCAGGGC
GGCAGCCTGTCGCGTAACTTAGGACTTGTGCGACATGTCGTTTTCAGAAGACGGCTGCACTGAACGTCAG
AAGCCGACTGCACTATAGCAGCGGAGGGGTTGGATCAAAGTACTTTGATCCCGAGGGGAACCCTGTGGTT
GGCATGCACATACAAATGGACGAACGGATAAACCTTTTCACGCCCTTTTAAATATCCGATTATTCTAATA
AACGCTCTTTTCTCTTAGGTTTACCCGCCAATATATCCTGTCAAACACTGATAGTTTAAACTGAAGGCGG
GAAACGACAATCTGATCCAAGCTCAAGCTGCTCTAGCATTCGCCATTCAGGCTGCGCAACTGTTGGGAAG
GGCGATCGGTGCGGGCCTCTTCGCTATTACGCCAGCTGGCGAAAGGGGGATGTGCTGCAAGGCGATTAAG
TTGGGTAACGCCAGGGTTTTCCCAGTCACGACGTTGTAAAACGACGGCCAGTGCCATGCTAGAGACGGGG
ATCACAAGTTTGTACAAAAAAGCTGAACGAGAAACGTAAAATGATATAAATATCAATATATTAAATTAGA
TTTTGCATAAAAAACAGACTACATAATACTGTAAAACACAACATATCCAGTCACTATGGCGGCCGCATTA
GGCACCCCAGGCTTTACACTTTATGCTTCCGGCTCGTATAATGTGTGGATTTTGAGTTAGGATCGATCCG
GCTTACTAAAAGCCAGATAACAGTATGCGTATTTGCGCGCTGATTTTTGCGGTATAAGAATATATACTGA
TATGTATACCCGAAGTATGTCAAAAAGAGGTATGCTATGAAGCAGCGTATTACAGTGACAGTTGACAGCG
ACAGCTATCAGTTGCTCAAGGCATATATGATGTCAATATCTCCGGTCTGGTAAGCACAACCATGCAGAAT
GAAGCCCGTCGTCTGCGTGCCGAACGCTGGAAAGCGGAAAATCAGGAAGGGATGGCTGAGGTCGCCCGGT
TTATTGAAATGAACGGCTCTTTTGCTGACGAGAACAGGGGCTGGTGAAATGCAGTTTAAGGTTTACACCT
ATAAAAGAGAGAGCCGTTATCGTCTGTTTGTGGATGTACAGAGTGATATTATTGACACGCCCGGGCGACG
GATGGTGATCCCCCTGGCCAGTGCACGTCTGCTGTCAGATAAAGTCTCCCGTGAACTTTACCCGGTGGTG
CATATCGGGGATGAAAGCTGGCGCATGATGACCACCGATATGGCCAGTGTGCCGGTCTCCGTTATCGGGG
AAGAAGTGGCTGATCTCAGCCACCGCGAAAATGACATCAAAAACGCCATTAACCTGATGTTCTGGGGAAT
ATAAATGTCAGGCTCCCTTATACACAGCCAGTCTGCAGGTCGACCATAGTGACTGGATATGTTGTGTTTT
ACAGTATTATGTAGTCTGTTTTTTATGCAAAATCTAATTTAATATATTGATATTTATATCATTTTACGTT
TCTCGTTCAGCTTTCTTGTACAAAGTGGTGAAGCTTGCATGCCTGCAGTGCAGCGTGACCCGGTCGTGCC
CCTCTCTAGAGATAATGAGCATTGCATGTCTAAGTTATAAAAAATTACCACATATTTTTTTTGTCACACT
TGTTTGAAGTGCAGTTTATCTATCTTTATACATATATTTAAACTTTACTCTACGAATAATATAATCTATA
GTACTACAATAATATCAGTGTTTTAGAGAATCATATAAATGAACAGTTAGACATGGTCTAAAGGACAATT
GAGTATTTTGACAACAGGACTCTACAGTTTTATCTTTTTAGTGTGCATGTGTTCTCCTTTTTTTTTGCAA
ATAGCTTCACCTATATAATACTTCATCCATTTTATTAGTACATCCATTTAGGGTTTAGGGTTAATGGTTT
TTATAGACTAATTTTTTTAGTACATCTATTTTATTCTATTTTAGCCTCTAAATTAAGAAAACTAAAACTC
TATTTTAGTTTTTTTATTTAATAATTTAGATATAAAATAGAATAAAATAAAGTGACTAAAAATTAAACAA
ATACCCTTTAAGAAATTAAAAAAACTAAGGAAACATTTTTCTTGTTTCGAGTAGATAATGCCAGCCTGTT
AAACGCCGTCGACGAGTCTAACGGACACCAACCAGCGAACCAGCAGCGTCGCGTCGGGCCAAGCGAAGCA
GACGGCACGGCATCTCTGTCGCTGCCTCTGGACCCCTCTCGAGAGTTCCGCTCCACCGTTGGACTTGCTC
CGCTGTCGGCATCCAGAAATTGCGTGGCGGAGCGGCAGACGTGAGCCGGCACGGCAGGCGGCCTCCTCCT
CCTCTCACGGCACCGGCAGCTACGGGGGATTCCTTTCCCACCGCTCCTTCGCTTTCCCTTCCTCGCCCGC
CGTAATAAATAGACACCCCCTCCACACCCTCTTTCCCCAACCTCGTGTTGTTCGGAGCGCACACACACAC
AACCAGATCTCCCCCAAATCCACCCGTCGGCACCTCCGCTTCAAGGTACGCCGCTCGTCCTCCCCCCCCC
CTCTCTACCTTCTCTAGATCGGCGTTCCGGTCCATGGTTAGGGCCCGGTAGTTCTACTTCTGTTCATGTT
TGTGTTAGATCCGTGTTTGTGTTAGATCCGTGCTGCTAGCGTTCGTACACGGATGCGACCTGTACGTCAG
ACACGTTCTGATTGCTAACTTGCCAGTGTTTCTCTTTGGGGAATCCTGGGATGGCTCTAGCCGTTCCGCA
GACGGGATCGATTTCATGATTTTTTTTGTTTCGTTGCATAGGGTTTGGTTTGCCCTTTTCCTTTATTTCA
ATATATGCCGTGCACTTGTTTGTCGGGTCATCTTTTCATGCTTTTTTTTGTCTTGGTTGTGATGATGTGG
TGTGGTTGGGCGGTCGTTCATTCGTTCTAGATCGGAGTAGAATACTGTTTCAAACTACCTGGTGTATTTA
TTAATTTTGGAACTGTATGTGTGTGTCATACATCTTCATAGTTACGAGTTTAAGATGGATGGAAATATCG
ATCTAGGATAGGTATACATGTTGATGTGGGTTTTACTGATGCATATACATGATGGCATATGCAGCATCTA
TTCATATGCTCTAACCTTGAGTACCTATCTATTATAATAAACAAGTATGTTTTATAATTATTTTGATCTT
GATATACTTGGATGATGGCATATGCAGCAGCTATATGTGGATTTTTTTAGCCCTGCCTTCATACGCTATT
TATTTGCTTGGTACTGTTTCTTTTGTCGATGCTCACCCTGTTGTTTGGTGTTACTTCTGCAGGTCGACTC
TAGAGGATCTGGAATTCCCGGGTACCGGATCCGATCCAAATCCGAATCCGGCCATGGACTATAAGGATCA
CGATGGCGACTACAAGGATCATGACATTGACTATAAGGATGACGACGATAAGATGGCACCTAAGAAGAAA
AGGAAAGTCGGCATTCATGGCGTTCCGGCAGCCGACAAAAAGTATAGCATCGGCCTCGATATTGGGACAA
ACTCTGTGGGCTGGGCGGTAATTACCGACGAGTACAAGGTGCCTAGTAAGAAATTTAAAGTGCTCGGAAA
CACTGACAGGCACTCTATAAAGAAGAACCTGATCGGGGCACTGCTTTTCGACTCCGGAGAGACGGCGGAG
GCGACGCGTCTCAAGCGTACCGCGCGCCGCAGGTACACAAGAAGGAAGAATAGGATCTGCTACTTGCAGG
AAATCTTCAGTAACGAGATGGCGAAGGTCGACGATAGTTTCTTTCATCGGTTGGAAGAATCGTTCCTCGT
AGAGGAGGACAAAAAGCACGAGCGTCACCCAATATTCGGGAATATTGTTGACGAGGTTGCCTACCATGAG
AAATATCCTACAATATATCACCTCCGTAAGAAGCTTGTCGATTCAACTGATAAGGCTGATCTCAGACTCA
TCTATCTTGCCCTCGCACATATGATTAAGTTTCGTGGCCACTTCTTGATTGAAGGCGACCTCAACCCGGA
CAACTCAGATGTTGACAAGCTTTTTATACAGCTCGTCCAGACATATAACCAGCTGTTTGAAGAGAATCCC
ATCAATGCGAGTGGGGTTGATGCTAAGGCCATTTTGTCCGCCAGGTTGTCCAAATCTCGCAGACTGGAAA
ACCTGATCGCACAGCTTCCCGGTGAAAAGAAAAACGGGCTCTTCGGCAATCTCATCGCACTGTCCCTCGG
CCTCACCCCAAACTTCAAGTCTAACTTCGACCTGGCCGAGGATGCGAAGCTCCAGCTGTCAAAAGATACA
TACGACGACGATTTGGACAATCTGCTTGCGCAAATAGGCGACCAGTATGCGGACCTGTTCCTGGCTGCCA
AAAATCTGTCAGATGCAATCCTCCTGTCCGATATATTGCGTGTGAACACCGAAATCACGAAGGCACCGCT
TAGCGCATCCATGATCAAGAGATACGACGAGCACCATCAGGACCTCACACTCCTCAAGGCGCTTGTTCGT
CAGCAGCTTCCCGAGAAATATAAGGAAATTTTTTTCGATCAAAGCAAGAATGGATATGCTGGCTATATTG
ACGGTGGCGCTTCGCAGGAGGAGTTCTATAAATTCATTAAGCCGATTCTGGAGAAGATGGACGGAACGGA
GGAGCTCCTCGTCAAGCTTAACCGGGAAGACCTGTTGCGGAAGCAGAGGACTTTTGATAACGGCTCTATT
CCGCACCAAATCCATCTGGGTGAGTTGCACGCAATCTTGAGAAGACAAGAGGATTTCTACCCGTTCCTTA
AGGATAACAGAGAGAAGATAGAAAAAATACTGACCTTCAGGATACCATACTATGTGGGCCCACTGGCGCG
CGGAAATAGTCGTTTCGCATGGATGACTAGAAAGTCCGAAGAAACGATCACGCCATGGAATTTTGAGGAA
GTGGTCGACAAGGGCGCCTCTGCCCAGAGCTTCATCGAAAGGATGACCAATTTTGACAAAAATCTGCCTA
ACGAAAAGGTGCTTCCGAAGCACAGCCTGTTGTATGAATACTTCACAGTTTATAACGAGCTCACTAAGGT
CAAGTACGTCACGGAGGGCATGCGTAAGCCTGCTTTCCTGTCTGGTGAACAAAAAAAGGCGATTGTGGAC
CTCCTTTTCAAGACGAACCGTAAAGTTACTGTGAAGCAACTGAAAGAGGATTACTTTAAGAAAATTGAGT
GCTTCGACAGTGTGGAGATTTCCGGTGTCGAGGACCGGTTTAACGCCAGCCTGGGTACGTATCATGACCT
GCTTAAAATTATCAAGGATAAAGATTTCCTGGATAATGAAGAGAACGAAGATATACTGGAGGACATTGTG
TTGACTTTGACCCTCTTCGAGGACAGAGAGATGATTGAGGAAAGACTGAAGACCTACGCACACCTTTTTG
ATGACAAGGTCATGAAACAACTCAAGCGCCGGCGCTATACTGGCTGGGGCCGGCTTTCTCGCAAGCTCAT
CAATGGGATTCGGGATAAGCAATCAGGCAAGACAATTTTGGACTTCCTCAAATCCGACGGATTCGCAAAT
AGGAATTTTATGCAGCTGATACATGACGACTCTTTGACATTCAAAGAAGACATACAGAAGGCTCAGGTCT
CCGGCCAAGGAGATTCTTTGCACGAGCATATCGCTAACTTGGCAGGTAGCCCCGCCATAAAAAAGGGCAT
TCTTCAAACGGTAAAAGTTGTTGACGAACTCGTGAAGGTTATGGGCCGTCATAAGCCGGAAAACATTGTT
ATTGAAATGGCTAGGGAAAATCAGACGACCCAGAAGGGACAGAAAAATAGCAGGGAGCGGATGAAGAGAA
TTGAAGAGGGAATTAAGGAGCTTGGATCTCAGATTCTTAAGGAGCACCCTGTGGAGAACACCCAACTTCA
GAATGAAAAGCTCTACCTTTACTACCTTCAAAACGGCCGGGATATGTACGTCGATCAGGAACTTGACATT
AACCGGTTGAGCGATTATGACGTTGACGCTATTGTGCCCCAATCTTTCCTTAAAGACGACTCTATCGACA
ATAAAGTGCTGACGCGCAGCGATAAAAATCGCGGTAAGTCGGATAATGTCCCGTCGGAAGAGGTGGTTAA
AAAAATGAAGAACTATTGGAGGCAACTCCTGAATGCCAAGCTGATCACTCAGAGGAAATTCGACAATCTC
ACCAAGGCAGAAAGGGGTGGACTTAGCGAGCTCGACAAGGCCGGTTTTATCAAAAGACAGCTGGTGGAGA
CACGCCAAATCACCAAACACGTTGCCCAGATCCTGGATTCGAGGATGAACACGAAGTATGACGAGAACGA
CAAGTTGATTAGGGAAGTCAAGGTCATCACTTTGAAGTCCAAGCTGGTGAGCGACTTTCGCAAAGACTTC
CAGTTTTACAAAGTCAGGGAAATTAATAACTACCACCACGCCCACGACGCCTACCTTAACGCCGTGGTTG
GCACAGCACTCATCAAGAAATACCCTAAGCTCGAATCTGAGTTCGTCTATGGCGACTATAAGGTCTACGA
CGTTAGAAAAATGATCGCGAAATCTGAGCAGGAAATAGGCAAGGCAACTGCCAAGTACTTCTTCTATTCC
AATATCATGAACTTTTTTAAGACGGAGATTACCCTGGCGAATGGTGAGATCCGCAAGCGCCCTTTGATTG
AGACAAACGGAGAAACAGGAGAGATCGTATGGGACAAAGGGCGGGACTTTGCTACTGTTAGGAAGGTGCT
CTCTATGCCACAAGTTAACATTGTCAAAAAAACTGAAGTGCAGACAGGTGGGTTTAGCAAGGAATCTATC
CTGCCGAAGAGGAACTCTGACAAGCTGATCGCCCGCAAGAAAGATTGGGATCCGAAAAAGTACGGAGGAT
TCGACTCCCCCACAGTTGCGTACTCCGTGCTTGTCGTGGCCAAAGTGGAGAAGGGCAAGTCTAAGAAGCT
CAAGAGCGTCAAAGAGTTGTTGGGGATCACGATTATGGAGCGGTCGTCTTTCGAAAAGAATCCGATAGAT
TTTCTCGAGGCCAAGGGTTATAAAGAAGTCAAGAAGGATCTTATCATCAAGCTCCCTAAGTACTCCCTCT
TTGAGCTTGAAAACGGACGGAAAAGAATGCTGGCTTCAGCGGGTGAACTTCAGAAGGGTAATGAACTCGC
TCTGCCCTCAAAATATGTGAATTTCCTTTACCTGGCATCACACTATGAGAAGCTTAAGGGGTCTCCAGAG
GACAACGAGCAGAAGCAACTGTTCGTTGAACAACACAAGCACTACCTTGACGAGATTATCGAGCAAATCA
GCGAGTTTAGCAAGCGCGTTATACTGGCAGACGCAAATCTTGATAAGGTCCTTAGCGCCTACAACAAGCA
TAGAGACAAACCCATCCGGGAGCAGGCCGAGAACATTATTCATCTCTTCACCTTGACGAATCTTGGGGCC
CCGGCCGCGTTCAAGTACTTCGATACTACCATAGACAGAAAGCGCTATACATCGACAAAGGAAGTTCTTG
ACGCCACGCTGATCCACCAAAGTATAACAGGCCTCTATGAGACACGCATCGACCTTTCGCAGTTGGGCGG
TGACCTCTCTGGCGGCAGTAGTGGCGGATCCTCAGGAAGTGAGACTCCCGGAACATCCGAATCTGCTACT
CCAGAGAGCTCAGGTGGCAGCTCCGGAGGTAGCTCCACACTTAACATTGAAGACGAATATCGCCTCCATG
AGACAAGTAAGGAACCCGACGTTTCGCTTGGCTCTACCTGGCTCTCCGACTTCCCCCAAGCTTGGGCCGA
AACCGGCGGTATGGGGCTTGCTGTTCGCCAGGCCCCATTGATAATACCGCTGAAAGCGACAAGCACACCA
GTTTCGATCAAACAATACCCAATGTCTCAGGAGGCGAGGCTCGGCATTAAGCCGCACATCCAACGGTTGC
TCGACCAGGGTATTCTTGTGCCCTGCCAATCGCCGTGGAACACCCCCTTGTTGCCCGTTAAGAAACCAGG
AACCAACGACTACAGGCCGGTGCAAGACTTGCGCGAGGTGAACAAACGGGTGGAGGATATTCACCCGACT
GTCCCCAACCCATATAATTTGCTTTCAGGTTTGCCCCCTAGCCATCAGTGGTATACCGTGCTGGACTTGA
AAGATGCCTTCTTTTGTTTGCGCCTCCACCCGACTTCACAGCCCCTGTTTGCGTTCGAATGGCGCGATCC
GGAGATGGGTATTTCGGGGCAACTTACGTGGACAAGACTGCCACAGGGATTTAAAAATTCGCCAACACTC
TTCAACGAGGCCCTTCACAGGGATCTTGCCGACTTCCGCATCCAGCACCCTGACCTTATCCTTCTCCAGT
ACGTCGACGATTTGCTTCTCGCAGCTACTAGCGAACTCGACTGCCAGCAAGGCACACGGGCTCTGCTCCA
GACACTGGGGAACCTTGGCTACCGGGCCTCTGCCAAAAAAGCGCAAATATGCCAGAAGCAGGTTAAGTAC
TTGGGGTATTTGCTGAAGGAGGGGCAAAGGTGGCTCACAGAGGCACGCAAAGAAACGGTCATGGGCCAGC
CTACCCCAAAAACACCAAGACAACTGCGCGAGTTTTTGGGTAAAGCAGGATTTTGCCGGCTGTTTATCCC
GGGTTTCGCCGAAATGGCCGCACCTTTGTATCCGTTGACTAAGCCCGGTACTCTGTTTAACTGGGGACCC
GACCAACAAAAAGCATATCAAGAGATCAAGCAGGCATTGCTGACCGCGCCGGCCCTGGGTTTGCCCGACT
TGACCAAACCGTTTGAATTGTTTGTTGACGAAAAGCAGGGATACGCAAAGGGCGTTCTCACGCAAAAACT
CGGACCTTGGAGAAGACCCGTTGCATACCTTAGTAAAAAGCTGGATCCGGTGGCCGCTGGATGGCCACCG
TGTTTGAGGATGGTCGCCGCTATTGCGGTCCTTACGAAGGATGCCGGCAAACTGACGATGGGGCAACCAC
TTGTTATTCTTGCACCTCACGCCGTCGAGGCTCTTGTTAAACAACCACCCGATCGCTGGCTGTCTAATGC
TCGGATGACCCATTACCAAGCTCTTTTGCTGGATACAGACCGGGTTCAATTCGGGCCGGTCGTCGCCCTC
AACCCGGCCACTTTGCTGCCGCTCCCAGAGGAAGGCCTGCAACACAATTGTCTTGACATTCTTGCCGAGG
CCCACGGTACAAGGCCCGACCTCACCGACCAGCCTCTTCCGGACGCTGACCATACCTGGTACACAGACGG
GAGCAGTCTTCTGCAAGAGGGACAGAGGAAAGCAGGGGCCGCAGTTACCACTGAAACTGAAGTGATATGG
GCTAAAGCATTGCCCGCGGGAACTAGCGCACAGCGCGCGGAGCTCATTGCTTTGACTCAGGCACTGAAAA
TGGCCGAAGGCAAGAAGCTGAATGTCTACACCGACTCGAGATATGCTTTCGCTACTGCCCATATACATGG
GGAGATATATAGGCGCAGGGGATGGCTCACCTCTGAAGGTAAGGAGATTAAGAACAAAGATGAGATCCTG
GCTTTGCTCAAAGCTTTGTTCCTCCCTAAGAGGTTGTCAATAATCCATTGTCCCGGGCATCAAAAAGGTC
ATTCGGCGGAGGCTAGGGGTAACAGGATGGCGGACCAGGCAGCTCGCAAGGCCGCCATTACAGAGACACC
CGATACCTCAACTTTGTTGATCGAAAACTCCAGCCCCAGCGGAGGATCAAAAAGAACCGCAGACGGTTCG
GAATTCGAACCCAAAAAGAAGAGGAAAGTTTGAACTAGTGAGCTCGAATTTCCCCGATCGTTCAAACATT
TGGCAATAAAGTTTCTTAAGATTGAATCCTGTTGCCGGTCTTGCGATGATTATCATATAATTTCTGTTGA
ATTACGTTAAGCATGTAATAATTAACATGTAATGCATGACGTTATTTATGAGATGGGTTTTTATGATTAG
AGTCCCGCAATTATACATTTAATACGCGATAGAAAACAAAATATAGCGCGCAAACTAGGATAAATTATCG
CGCG
Features (pLannotate 1.2.2; 31 found; start..end, strand, type, name):
     67..89      -  protein_bind   lac operator (fragment): The lac repressor binds to the lac operator to inhibit transcription in E. coli. This inhibition can be relieved by adding lactose or isopropyl-β-D-thiogalactopyranoside (IPTG). lac repressor encoded by lacI
     93..123     -  promoter       lac promoter: promoter for the E. coli lac operon
    138..159     -  protein_bind   CAP binding site: CAP binding activates transcription in the presence of cAMP. E. coli catabolite activator protein
    172..260     -  CDS            lacI (fragment): lac repressor; lacI; The lac repressor binds to the lac operator to inhibit transcription in E. coli. This inhibition can be relieved by adding lactose or isopropyl-β-D-thiogalactopyranoside (IPTG).
    350..1026    +  promoter       CaMV 35S promoter (enhanced): cauliflower mosaic virus 35S promoter with a duplicated enhancer region
   1093..2118    +  CDS            HygR: hygromycin B phosphotransferase confers resistance to hygromycin
   2159..2333    +  polyA_signal   CaMV poly(A) signal: cauliflower mosaic virus polyadenylation signal
   2411..2435    -  misc_feature   LB T-DNA repeat: left border repeat from nopaline C58 T-DNA
   2860..3654    +  CDS            KanR: aminoglycoside phosphotransferase; aphA-3; confers resistance to kanamycin
   4900..4969    +  ncRNA          RNA-OUT: Accession: RF00240 - RNA-OUT
   5079..5667    +  rep_origin     ori: high-copy-number ColE1/pMB1/pBR322/pUC origin of replication
   5853..5993    -  misc_feature   bom: basis of mobility region from pBR322
   6095..6134    -  CDS            rop (fragment): Rop protein, which maintains plasmids at low copy number; rop
   6337..6531    -  rep_origin     pVS1 oriV: origin of replication for the Pseudomonas plasmid pVS1 (Heeb et al., 2000)
   6597..7670    -  CDS            pVS1 RepA: replication protein from the Pseudomonas plasmid pVS1 (Heeb et al., 2000)
   8099..8728    -  CDS            pVS1 StaA: stability protein from the Pseudomonas plasmid pVS1 (Heeb et al., 2000)
   9288..9689    -  CDS            Y4CG_SINFN (fragment): Protein inferred from homology: Swiss-Prot protein existence level 3. From Sinorhizobium fredii (strain NBRC 101917 / NGR234).
  10029..10053   -  misc_feature   RB T-DNA repeat: right border repeat from nopaline C58 T-DNA
  10119..10273   -  CDS            lacZα (fragment): LacZα fragment of β-galactosidase; lacZ fragment
  10294..10418   +  protein_bind   attR1: mutant version of attR; recombination site for the Gateway® LR reaction LR Clonase™
  10443..10473   +  promoter       lac UV5 promoter: E. coli lac promoter with an "up" mutation
  10495..10575   +  intron         PDK intron (fragment): pdk; modified pyruvate orthophosphate dikinase intron from Flaveria trinervia 3.0
  10666..10824   +  CDS            ccdA (fragment): CCDA_ECO57 - Also known as H, letA. Experimental evidence at protein level: Swiss-Prot protein existence level 1. Antitoxin component of a type II toxin-antitoxin (TA) system which inhibits the post-segregational killing (PSK) of plasmid-free cells, also referred to as a plasmid addiction system. Binds to and blocks the activity of CcdB; will also remove bound CcdB protein from the CcdB-GyrA complex by forming a CcdA-CcdB complex, a process termed rejuvenation. Functions as a transcriptional corepressor for the ccdAB operon, repression also requires CcdB (By similarity). From Escherichia coli
  10829..11131   +  CDS            ccdB: CCDB_ECOLI - Also known as G, letB, letD. Experimental evidence at protein level: Swiss-Prot protein existence level 1. Toxic component of a type II toxin-antitoxin (TA) system, functioning in plasmid maintainence. Responsible for the post- segregational killing (PSK) of plasmid-free cells, also referred to as a plasmid addiction system. Half-life of over 2 hours. Cell killing by CcdB is accompanied by filamentation, defects in chromosome and plasmid segregation, defects in cell division, formation of anucleate cells, decreased DNA synthesis and plasmid loss. Interferes with the activity of DN
  11175..11299   -  protein_bind   attR2: mutant version of attR; recombination site for the Gateway® LR reaction LR Clonase™
  11313..12859   +  promoter       Ubi promoter (fragment): maize polyubiquitin gene promoter
  13077..13099   -  misc_feature   MCS (fragment): pUC18/19 multiple cloning site
  13195..13214   +  CDS            3xFLAG (fragment): three tandem FLAG® epitope tags
  13264..17364   +  CDS            cas9: CAS9_STRP1 - Also known as csn1 From Streptococcus pyogenes serotype M1.
  17467..19497   +  CDS            gag-pol (fragment): POL_MLVMS - Experimental evidence at protein level: Swiss-Prot protein existence level 1. [Integrase]: Catalyzes viral DNA integration into the host chromosome, by performing a series of DNA cutting and joining reactions. This enzyme activity takes place after virion entry into a cell and reverse transcription of the RNA genome in dsDNA. The first step in the integration process is 3' processing. This step requires a complex comprising the viral genome, matrix protein and integrase. This complex is called the pre-integration complex (PIC). The integrase protein removes 2 nucleotides from each
  19586..24      +  terminator     NOS terminator (across the origin): nopaline synthase terminator and poly(A) signal
