[The description below was written by a language model from this plasmid's Addgene catalogue record and pLannotate feature annotations shown in this document.]
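Description:
pPPEM is a Gateway-compatible binary T-DNA destination vector for prime editing in monocot plants, built on a pCAMBIA1300 backbone that the depositor notes was modified from an earlier rice CRISPR/Cas9 vector. It carries the usual pCAMBIA maintenance functions. A ColE1/pBR322-type origin with the bom region supports propagation in E. coli, the pVS1 oriV with RepA and StaA supports replication and stable inheritance in Agrobacterium, and a bacterial kanamycin resistance gene lies outside the T-DNA borders. The catalogue lists it as low copy. The catalogue gives a total size of 18,478 bp, whereas the annotated sequencing record is 19,814 nt; the record does not explain this difference.

Between the left and right T-DNA border repeats are three functional units. An enhanced CaMV 35S promoter drives the hygromycin phosphotransferase gene with a CaMV poly(A) signal, allowing selection of transformed plant tissue. The maize ubiquitin promoter drives the prime editor: Streptococcus pyogenes Cas9 carrying the H840A substitution, which makes it a nickase, fused at its C terminus to Moloney murine leukemia virus reverse transcriptase (annotated as a gag-pol fragment) and terminated by the NOS terminator. A partial 3xFLAG match lies just upstream of the Cas9 coding sequence. Upstream of the Ubi promoter sits an attR1–ccdB–attR2 Gateway cassette. The ccdB toxin gene counterselects against unrecombined plasmid after an LR reaction. This site presumably receives guide RNA expression cassettes (pegRNA, and possibly a nicking guide) from entry clones, although the record does not specify the entry vectors. The assembled construct can then be delivered to monocot plants for precise sequence changes or tag insertions by prime editing.
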