Addgene plasmid #162467: pPPEM
Purpose: Destination Expression vector for monocot plant primer editing
Depositing lab: Adam Bogdanove. Depositing organization: Cornell University. Publication: Spelling Changes and Fluorescent Tagging With Prime Editing Vectors for Plants. Wang L, Kaya HB, Zhang N, Rai R, Willmann MR, Carpenter SCD, Read AC, Martin F, Fei Z, Leach JE, Martin GB, Bogdanove AJ. Front Genome Ed. 2021 Mar 4;3:617553. doi: 10.3389/fgeed.2021.617553. eCollection 2021. PubMed 34713247.
Backbone
  Vector backbone: pCAMBIA1300
  Backbone size w/o insert (bp): 8959
  Total vector size (bp): 18478
  Vector type: Plant Expression
  Selectable markers: Hygromycin
Growth in bacteria
  Bacterial resistance: Kanamycin, 50 μg/mL
  Growth temperature: 37°C
  Growth strain: NEB Stable
  Copy number: Low Copy
Gene/Insert
  Gene/Insert name: Cas9H840A
  Species: Synthetic
  Insert size (bp): 10576
  Mutation: Change histidine 840 to Alanine
  Promoter: maize Ubi
  Tag / fusion protein: MLV reverse transcriptase (C terminal on insert)
  Cloning method: Restriction Enzyme; 5′ cloning site Acc65I (not destroyed); 3′ cloning site SpeI (not destroyed)
  Sequencing primers: 5′ ATCCGATCCAAATCCGAA; 3′ TTCGAATTCCGAACCGTC
Terms and licenses: Academic/Nonprofit Terms; Industry Terms: Not Available to Industry
Depositor comments: The original vector is from Dr. Bing Yang at Iowa State University. We modified it. Reference: Large chromosomal deletions and heritable small genetic changes induced by CRISPR/Cas9 in rice. Zhou, H., Liu, B., Weeks, D. P., Spalding, M. H., Yang, B. Nucleic Acids Res. 2014, 42(17):10903-14. Please visit https://www.biorxiv.org/content/10.1101/2020.07.16.206276v1 for bioRxiv preprint.
How to cite: pPPEM was a gift from Adam Bogdanove (Addgene plasmid # 162467 ; http://n2t.net/addgene:162467 ; RRID:Addgene_162467)
